Addgene plasmid #210278: pUdOm2.1
Purpose: (Empty Backbone) Empty backbone with ampicillin resistance for high expression in mammalian cells
Depositing lab: Corrie daCosta. Depositing organization: University of Ottawa. Publication: pUdOs: Concise Plasmids for Bacterial and Mammalian Cells. Manigat FO, Connell LB, Stewart BN, LePabic AR, Tessier CJG, Emlaw JR, Calvert ND, Rossl A, Shuhendler AJ, daCosta CJB, Campbell-Valois FX. ACS Synth Biol. 2024 Jan 18. doi: 10.1021/acssynbio.3c00408. PubMed 38235654.
Backbone
  Vector backbone: pUdOm2.1
  Backbone size (bp): 2762
  Vector type: Mammalian Expression, Synthetic Biology
  Promoter: CMV
Growth in bacteria
  Bacterial resistance: Ampicillin, 100 μg/mL
  Growth temperature: 37°C
  Growth strain: DH5alpha
  Copy number: High Copy
Terms and licenses: Academic/Nonprofit Terms; Industry Terms: Not Available to Industry
How to cite: pUdOm2.1 was a gift from Corrie daCosta (Addgene plasmid # 210278 ; http://n2t.net/addgene:210278 ; RRID:Addgene_210278)
