[The description below was written by a language model from this plasmid's Addgene catalogue record and pLannotate feature annotations shown in this document.]
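Description:
pUdOm2.1 is a compact, 2,762 bp empty-backbone plasmid for high-level transgene expression in mammalian cells, catalogued under mammalian expression and synthetic biology. It belongs to the pUdO series of deliberately concise plasmids for bacterial and mammalian work. It is propagated in E. coli as a high-copy plasmid through a ColE1/pUC-type origin of replication. Selection uses ampicillin, with resistance provided by a β-lactamase (AmpR) gene driven by its native bla promoter.

The mammalian expression unit consists of the human cytomegalovirus immediate-early enhancer and promoter followed, after a gap of roughly 170 bp, by an SV40 polyadenylation signal. No coding sequence is annotated in this interval, which fits the plasmid's empty-backbone status. This interval is presumably where a gene of interest would be inserted, though the record does not describe a cloning site or its restriction sites. An inserted open reading frame would be transcribed from the strong constitutive CMV promoter and its transcript polyadenylated through the SV40 signal.

The remaining annotations are minor. An 18 bp lacZα fragment lies just upstream of the AmpR promoter and is far too short to support blue/white screening, so it is most likely a sequence remnant. Short T7 and T3 promoter matches lie between the AmpR gene and the origin, outside the expression cassette, and the record assigns them no function. No mammalian selection marker, epitope tag, reporter or viral replication element is annotated. The plasmid therefore appears best suited to transient expression, or to use as a minimal chassis for building custom expression constructs.
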