Features (pLannotate 1.2.2; 9 found; start..end, strand, type, name):
     68..447     +  enhancer       CMV enhancer: human cytomegalovirus immediate early enhancer
    448..651     +  promoter       CMV promoter: human cytomegalovirus (CMV) immediate early promoter
    826..960     +  polyA_signal   SV40 poly(A) signal: SV40 polyadenylation signal
   1030..1047    +  CDS            lacZα (fragment): LacZα fragment of β-galactosidase; lacZ fragment
   1046..1117    +  promoter       AmpR promoter: bla
   1118..1978    +  CDS            AmpR: β-lactamase; bla; confers resistance to ampicillin, carbenicillin, and related antibiotics
   1979..1997    +  promoter       T7 promoter: promoter for bacteriophage T7 RNA polymerase
   2086..2104    -  promoter       T3 promoter: promoter for bacteriophage T3 RNA polymerase
   2127..2715    +  rep_origin     ori: high-copy-number ColE1/pMB1/pBR322/pUC origin of replication
>Addgene plasmid #210278 | pUdOm2.1 | addgene full sequence | sequence record 422568 | Addgene NGS Result
AGTGACTAGCGGAAACACAGAAAAAAGCCCGCACCTGACAGTGCGGGCTTTTTTTTTCGACCAAAGGGAC
ATTGATTATTGACTAGTTATTAATAGTAATCAATTACGGGGTCATTAGTTCATAGCCCATATATGGAGTT
CCGCGTTACATAACTTACGGTAAATGGCCCGCCTGGCTGACCGCCCAACGACCCCCGCCCATTGACGTCA
ATAATGACGTATGTTCCCATAGTAACGCCAATAGGGACTTTCCATTGACGTCAATGGGTGGAGTATTTAC
GGTAAACTGCCCACTTGGCAGTACATCAAGTGTATCATATGCCAAGTACGCCCCCTATTGACGTCAATGA
CGGTAAATGGCCCGCCTGGCATTATGCCCAGTACATGACCTTATGGGACTTTCCTACTTGGCAGTACATC
TACGTATTAGTCATCGCTATTACCATGGTGATGCGGTTTTGGCAGTACATCAATGGGCGTGGATAGCGGT
TTGACTCACGGGGATTTCCAAGTCTCCACCCCATTGACGTCAATGGGAGTTTGTTTTGGCACCAAAATCA
ACGGGACTTTCCAAAATGTCGTAACAACTCCGCCCCATTGACGCAAATGGGCGGTAGGCGTGTACGGTGG
GAGGTCTATATAAGCAGAGCTCTCCGAAGAGCCGAGTGTCTTCGGTTCGAGACCGAATTCGCGAGCTCTC
GCTAGCCAGTTTAAACAATTGCGGCCGCGTACTAGTCTATCGATTTGGATCCACCCTGCAGGAAGTCTAG
ACCGTCGACACGGTCTCTGAGAGAAGACACGTCGCTCTTCGACGTAAGTAACTGAAACTTGTTTATTGCA
GCTTATAATGGTTACAAATAAAGCAATAGCATCACAAATTTCACAAATAAAGCATTTTTTTCACTGCATT
CTAGTTGTGGTTTGTCCAAACTCATCAATGTATCTTATCATGTCTGGATCCTCGGTACCAAATTCCAGAA
AAGAGGCCTCCCGAAAGGGGGGCCTTTTTTCGTTTTGGTCCTAAGCTTAACTGGCCGTCGTTTTACATTC
AAATATGTATCCGCTCATGAGACAATAACCCTGATAAATGCTTCAATAATATTGAAAAAGGAAGAGTATG
AGTATTCAACATTTCCGTGTCGCCCTTATTCCCTTTTTTGCGGCATTTTGCCTTCCTGTTTTTGCTCACC
CAGAAACGCTGGTGAAAGTAAAAGATGCTGAAGATCAGTTGGGTGCACGAGTGGGTTACATCGAACTGGA
TCTCAACAGCGGTAAGATCCTTGAGAGTTTTCGCCCCGAAGAACGTTTTCCAATGATGAGCACTTTTAAA
GTTCTGCTATGTGGCGCGGTATTATCCCGTATTGACGCCGGGCAAGAGCAACTCGGTCGCCGCATACACT
ATTCTCAGAATGACTTGGTTGAGTACTCACCAGTCACAGAAAAGCATCTTACGGATGGCATGACAGTAAG
AGAATTATGCAGTGCTGCCATAACCATGAGTGATAACACTGCGGCCAACTTACTTCTGACAACGATCGGA
GGACCGAAGGAGCTAACCGCTTTTTTGCACAACATGGGGGATCATGTAACTCGCCTTGATCGTTGGGAAC
CGGAGCTGAATGAAGCCATACCAAACGACGAGCGTGACACCACGATGCCTGTAGCAATGGCAACAACGTT
GCGCAAACTATTAACTGGCGAACTACTTACTCTAGCTTCCCGGCAACAATTAATAGACTGGATGGAGGCG
GATAAAGTTGCAGGACCACTTCTGCGCTCGGCCCTTCCGGCTGGCTGGTTTATTGCTGATAAATCTGGAG
CCGGTGAGCGTGGGTCTCGCGGTATCATTGCAGCACTGGGGCCAGATGGTAAGCCCTCCCGTATCGTAGT
TATCTACACGACGGGGAGTCAGGCAACTATGGATGAACGAAATAGACAGATCGCTGAGATAGGTGCCTCA
CTGATTAAGCATTGGTAATAATACGACTCACTATAGGGTAACTAATTGAGGCGCGCCTACCACCGTCAAA
AAAAACGGCGCTTTTTAGCGCCGTTTTTATTTTTCAACCTTCCTAGGTAAGTGACCCTTTAGTGAGGGTT
AATTTAGAAAAGATCAAAGGATCTTCTTGAGATCCTTTTTTTCTGCGCGTAATCTGCTGCTTGCAAACAA
AAAAACCACCGCTACCAGCGGTGGTTTGTTTGCCGGATCAAGAGCTACCAACTCTTTTTCCGAAGGTAAC
TGGCTTCAGCAGAGCGCAGATACCAAATACTGTTCTTCTAGTGTAGCCGTAGTTAGGCCACCACTTCAAG
AACTCTGTAGCACCGCCTACATACCTCGCTCTGCTAATCCTGTTACCAGTGGCTGCTGCCAGTGGCGATA
AGTCGTGTCTTACCGGGTTGGACTCAAGACGATAGTTACCGGATAAGGCGCAGCGGTCGGGCTGAACGGG
GGGTTCGTGCACACAGCCCAGCTTGGAGCGAACGACCTACACCGAACTGAGATACCTACAGCGTGAGCTA
TGAGAAAGCGCCACGCTTCCCGAAGGGAGAAAGGCGGACAGGTATCCGGTAAGCGGCAGGGTCGGAACAG
GAGAGCGCACGAGGGAGCTTCCAGGGGGAAACGCCTGGTATCTTTATAGTCCTGTCGGGTTTCGCCACCT
CTGACTTGAGCGTCGATTTTTGTGATGCTCGTCAGGGGGGCGGAGCCTATGGAAAAACGCCAGCAACGCG
GCCCAGGAAACAGCTATGACCATGCCCGGGTA
